Addgene plasmid #202895: Salsa-BC54-P1E6
Purpose: Expression of barcoded reporter plasmid for PRESTO-Salsa; EGFP/BC54
Depositing lab: Noah Palm. Depositing organization: Yale University. Publication: Highly multiplexed bioactivity screening reveals human and microbiota metabolome-GPCRome interactions. Chen H, Rosen CE, Gonzalez-Hernandez JA, Song D, Potempa J, Ring AM, Palm NW. Cell. 2023 Jul 6;186(14):3095-3110.e19. doi: 10.1016/j.cell.2023.05.024. Epub 2023 Jun 14. PubMed 37321219.
Backbone
  Vector backbone: pCER206
  Vector type: Mammalian Expression
Growth in bacteria
  Bacterial resistance: Ampicillin, 100 μg/mL
  Growth temperature: 37°C
  Growth strain: DH5alpha
  Copy number: High Copy
Gene/Insert
  Gene/Insert name: EGFP/BC54
  Species: Synthetic
  Insert size (bp): 730
  Promoter: Tet Response Element (TRE)
  Cloning method: Restriction Enzyme; 5′ cloning site BsrGI (not destroyed); 3′ cloning site HindIII (not destroyed)
  Sequencing primers: 5′ Custom primer (GAAGCGCGATCACATGG)
Terms and licenses: Academic/Nonprofit Terms; Industry Terms: Not Available to Industry
How to cite: Salsa-BC54-P1E6 was a gift from Noah Palm (Addgene plasmid # 202895 ; http://n2t.net/addgene:202895 ; RRID:Addgene_202895)
