[The description below was written by a language model from this plasmid's Addgene catalogue record and pLannotate feature annotations shown in this document.]
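Description:
Salsa-BC54-P1E6 is a mammalian expression reporter plasmid built on the pCER206 backbone, one member of a set of barcoded reporters made for PRESTO-Salsa, a highly multiplexed GPCR bioactivity screening approach. It is maintained in E. coli as a high-copy plasmid through a ColE1/pUC-type origin and is selected with ampicillin via the β-lactamase gene and its native promoter. No mammalian selection marker is annotated in the 5,115-nt sequence, which suggests transient use, although the record does not say so.

The payload is a synthetic insert of about 730 bp recorded as EGFP/BC54, placed under a Tet Response Element promoter. The feature table shows an array of tetO operator repeats flanked on both sides by minimal promoter elements, suggesting a bidirectional Tet-responsive layout. On one side, a TRE3G-type promoter fragment drives mammalian codon-optimized EGFP, followed by a short polylinker remnant and an SV40 polyadenylation signal. The barcode (BC54) is not separately annotated; the BsrGI and HindIII cloning sites suggest it sits at the end of, or just downstream of, EGFP, so that it would be carried in the reporter transcript. On the other side, a minimal CMV promoter faces a polylinker fragment, a rabbit β-globin intron, a β-globin exon segment and poly(A) signal, with no coding insert annotated there. Small lacI, SV40 large T and aminoglycoside phosphotransferase fragments appear to be backbone remnants.

In use, a tetracycline-controlled transactivator binding the TRE would induce EGFP and the barcoded transcript, allowing reporter activity from many pooled, differently barcoded samples to be distinguished. How the transactivator is supplied or coupled to receptor activation is not stated in the record.
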