Features (pLannotate 1.2.2; 17 found; start..end, strand, type, name):
      2..55      +  CDS            lacI (fragment): lac repressor; lacI; The lac repressor binds to the lac operator to inhibit transcription in E. coli. This inhibition can be relieved by adding lactose or isopropyl-β-D-thiogalactopyranoside (IPTG).
    388..443     -  polyA_signal   β-globin poly(A) signal: rabbit β-globin polyadenylation signal (Gil and Proudfoot, 1987)
    518..640     -  CDS            HBB: HBB_COLGU - Experimental evidence at transcript level: Swiss-Prot protein existence level 2. Involved in oxygen transport from the lung to the various peripheral tissues. From Colobus guereza (Mantled guereza) (Eastern black-and-white colobus monkey).
    644..1216    -  intron         β-globin intron: intron from rabbit β-globin gene
   1312..1343    -  misc_feature   MCS (fragment): pUC18/19 multiple cloning site
   1437..1475    -  promoter       minimal CMV promoter: human cytomegalovirus (CMV) immediate early promoter
   1493..1708    -  protein_bind   tetracycline response element (fragment): contains seven copies of the tetracycline operator tetO tetracycline repressor TetR
   1708..1753    +  promoter       TRE3GV promoter (fragment): 3rd-generation Tet-responsive promoter that can be activated by binding of Tet-On® 3G, optimized for retroviral and lentiviral vectors
   1829..1856    +  misc_feature   MCS (fragment): pBluescript multiple cloning site
   1861..2580    +  CDS            EGFP: the original enhanced GFP (Yang et al., 1996) mammalian codon-optimized
   2591..2613    +  misc_feature   MCS (fragment): pBluescript multiple cloning site
   2627..2761    -  polyA_signal   SV40 poly(A) signal: SV40 polyadenylation signal
   2784..2867    -  CDS            large T antigen (fragment): large T antigen from SV40 (simian virus 40)
   2861..3091    -  CDS            str (fragment): STR_KLEPN - Protein inferred from homology: Swiss-Prot protein existence level 3. The aminoglycoside phosphotransferases achieve inactivation of their antibiotic substrates by phosphorylation. From Klebsiella pneumoniae.
   3210..3314    +  promoter       AmpR promoter: bla
   3315..4175    +  CDS            AmpR: β-lactamase; bla; confers resistance to ampicillin, carbenicillin, and related antibiotics
   4346..4934    +  rep_origin     ori: high-copy-number ColE1/pMB1/pBR322/pUC origin of replication
>Addgene plasmid #202895 | Salsa-BC54-P1E6 | addgene full sequence | sequence record 413437 | Addgene NGS Result
AGCGCCCAATACGCAAACCGCCTCTCCCCGCGCGTTGGCCGATTCATTAATGCAGTCGAGGGATCTCCAT
AAGAGAAGAGGGACAGCTATGACTGGGAGTAGTCAGGAGAGGAGGAAAAATCTGGCTAGTAAAACATGTA
AGGAAAATTTTAGGGATGTTAAAGAAAAAAATAACACAAAACAAAATATAAAAAAAATCTAACCTCAAGT
CAAGGCTTTTCTATGGAATAAGGAATGGACAGCAGGGGGCTGTTTCATATACTGATGACCTCTTTATAGC
CAACCTTTGTTCATGGCAGCCAGCATATGGGCATATGTTGCCAAACTCTAAACCAAATACTCATTCTGAT
GTTTTAAATGATTTGCCCTCCCATATGTCCTTCCGAGTGAGAGACACAAAAAATTCCAACACACTATTGC
AATGAAAATAAATTTCCTTTATTAGCCAGAAGTCAGATGCTCAAGGGGCTTCATGATGTCCCCATAATTT
TTGGCAGAGGGAAAAAGATCGATCTCAGTGGTATTTGTGAGCCAGGGCATTGGCCACACCAGCCACCACC
TTCTGATAGGCAGCCTGCACCTGAGGAGTGAATTCTTTGCCAAAATGATGAGACAGCACAACAACCAGCA
CGTTGCCCAGGAGCTGTAGGAAAGAGAAGAAGGCATGAACATGGTTAGCAGAGGGGCCCGGTTTGGACTC
AGAGTATTTTATCCTCATCTCAAACAGTGTATATCATTGTAACCATAAAGAGAAAGGCAGGATGATGACC
AGGGTGTAGTTGTTTCTACCAATAAGAATATTTCCACGCCAGCCAGAATTTATATGCAGAAATATTCTAC
CTTATCATTTAATTATAACAATTGTTCTCTAAAACTGTGCTGAAGTACAATATAATATACCCTGATTGCC
TTGAAAAAAAAGTGATTAGAGAAAGTACTTACAATCTGACAAATAAACAAAAGTGAATTTAAAAATTCGT
TACAAATGCAAGCTAAAGTTTAACGAAAAAGTTACAGAAAATGAAAAGAAAATAAGAGGAGACAATGGTT
GTCAACAGAGTAGAAAGTGAAAGAAACAAAATTATCATGAGGGTCCATGGTGATACAAGGGACATCTTCC
CATTCTAAACAACACCCTGAAAACTTTGCCCCCTCCATATAACATGAATTTTACAATAGCGAAAAAGAAA
GAACAATCAAGGGTCCCCAAACTCACCCTGAAGTTCTCAGCTCTAGAGATATCGTCGAGGCCGCGCTAGC
GTTTAAACTGTCGACCTTAATTAAGAGATCTGCTCGAGGCGCGTCAGCTGACTAGAGGATCCCCGGGTAC
CGAGCTCGAATTCGGGGCCGCGGAGGCTGGATCGGTCCCGGTGTCTTCTATGGAGGTCAAAACAGCGTGG
ATGGCGTCTCCAGGCGATCTGACGGTTCACTAAACGAGCTCTGCTTATATAGGCCTCCCACCGTACACGC
CTACCTCGACCCGGGTACCGAGCTCGACTTTCACTTTTCTCTATCACTGATAGGGAGTGGTAAACTCGAC
TTTCACTTTTCTCTATCACTGATAGGGAGTGGTAAACTCGACTTTCACTTTTCTCTATCACTGATAGGGA
GTGGTAAACTCGACTTTCACTTTTCTCTATCACTGATAGGGAGTGGTAAACTCGACTTTCACTTTTCTCT
ATCACTGATAGGGAGTGGTAAACTCGACCTATATAAGCAGAGCTCGTTTAGTGAACCGTCAGATCGCCTG
GAGACGCCATCCACGCTGTTTTGACCTCCATAGAAGACACCGGGACCGATCCAGCCTCCGCGGCCCCGAA
TTCCTGCAGCGGCCGCTCTAGAACTAGTGGATCCCCGCGGATGGTGAGCAAGGGCGAGGAGCTGTTCACC
GGGGTGGTGCCCATCCTGGTCGAGCTGGACGGCGACGTAAACGGCCACAAGTTCAGCGTGTCCGGCGAGG
GCGAGGGCGATGCCACCTACGGCAAGCTGACCCTGAAGTTCATCTGCACCACCGGCAAGCTGCCCGTGCC
CTGGCCCACCCTCGTGACCACCCTGACCTACGGCGTGCAGTGCTTCAGCCGCTACCCCGACCACATGAAG
CAGCACGACTTCTTCAAGTCCGCCATGCCCGAAGGCTACGTCCAGGAGCGCACCATCTTCTTCAAGGACG
ACGGCAACTACAAGACCCGCGCCGAGGTGAAGTTCGAGGGCGACACCCTGGTGAACCGCATCGAGCTGAA
GGGCATCGACTTCAAGGAGGACGGCAACATCCTGGGGCACAAGCTGGAGTACAACTACAACAGCCACAAC
GTCTATATCATGGCCGACAAGCAGAAGAACGGCATCAAGGTGAACTTCAAGATCCGCCACAACATCGAGG
ACGGCAGCGTGCAGCTCGCCGACCACTACCAGCAGAACACCCCCATCGGCGACGGCCCCGTGCTGCTGCC
CGACAACCACTACCTGAGCACCCAGTCCGCCCTGAGCAAAGACCCCAACGAGAAGCGCGATCACATGGTC
CTGCTGGAGTTCGTGACCGCCGCCGGGATCACTCTCGGCATGGACGAGCTGTACAAGTAATGCGCCGGAC
GAATTCGATATCAAGCTTGTCGACCTAGTTCTAGAGGATCCAGACATGATAAGATACATTGATGAGTTTG
GACAAACCACAACTAGAATGCAGTGAAAAAAATGCTTTATTTGTGAAATTTGTGATGCTATTGCTTTATT
TGTAACCATTATAAGCTGCAATAAACAAGTTAACAACAACAATTGCATTCATTTTATGTTTCAGGTTCAG
GGGGAGGTGTGGGAGGTTTTTTAAAGCAAGTAAAACCTCTACAAATGTGGTATGGCTGATTATGATCCTG
CAAGCCTCGTCGTCCTGGCCGGACCACGCTATCTGTGCAAGGTCCCCGGCCCCGGACGCGCGCTCCATGA
GCAGAGCGCCCGCCGCCGAGGCGAAGACTCGGGCGGCGCCCTGCCCGTCCCACCAGGTCAACAGGCGGTA
ACCGGCCTCTTCATCGGGAATGCGCGCGACCTTCAGCATCGCCGGCATGTCCCCCTGGCGGACGGGAAGT
ATCCAGCTCGACCAAGCTGGCCGCGTCGAGTGAAGACGAAAGGGCCTCGTGATACGCCTATTTTTATAGG
TTAATGTCATGATAATAATGGTTTCTTAGACGTCAGGTGGCACTTTTCGGGGAAATGTGCGCGGAACCCC
TATTTGTTTATTTTTCTAAATACATTCAAATATGTATCCGCTCATGAGACAATAACCCTGATAAATGCTT
CAATAATATTGAAAAAGGAAGAGTATGAGTATTCAACATTTCCGTGTCGCCCTTATTCCCTTTTTTGCGG
CATTTTGCCTTCCTGTTTTTGCTCACCCAGAAACGCTGGTGAAAGTAAAAGATGCTGAAGATCAGTTGGG
TGCACGAGTGGGTTACATCGAACTGGATCTCAACAGCGGTAAGATCCTTGAGAGTTTTCGCCCCGAAGAA
CGTTTTCCAATGATGAGCACTTTTAAAGTTCTGCTATGTGGCGCGGTATTATCCCGTGTTGACGCCGGGC
AAGAGCAACTCGGTCGCCGCATACACTATTCTCAGAATGACTTGGTTGAGTACTCACCAGTCACAGAAAA
GCATCTTACGGATGGCATGACAGTAAGAGAATTATGCAGTGCTGCCATAACCATGAGTGATAACACTGCG
GCCAACTTACTTCTGACAACGATCGGAGGACCGAAGGAGCTAACCGCTTTTTTGCACAACATGGGGGATC
ATGTAACTCGCCTTGATCGTTGGGAACCGGAGCTGAATGAAGCCATACCAAACGACGAGCGTGACACCAC
GATGCCTGTAGCAATGGCAACAACGTTGCGCAAACTATTAACTGGCGAACTACTTACTCTAGCTTCCCGG
CAACAATTAATAGACTGGATGGAGGCGGATAAAGTTGCAGGACCACTTCTGCGCTCGGCCCTTCCGGCTG
GCTGGTTTATTGCTGATAAATCTGGAGCCGGTGAGCGTGGGTCTCGCGGTATCATTGCAGCACTGGGGCC
AGATGGTAAGCCCTCCCGTATCGTAGTTATCTACACGACGGGGAGTCAGGCAACTATGGATGAACGAAAT
AGACAGATCGCTGAGATAGGTGCCTCACTGATTAAGCATTGGTAACTGTCAGACCAAGTTTACTCATATA
TACTTTAGATTGATTTAAAACTTCATTTTTAATTTAAAAGGATCTAGGTGAAGATCCTTTTTGATAATCT
CATGACCAAAATCCCTTAACGTGAGTTTTCGTTCCACTGAGCGTCAGACCCCGTAGAAAAGATCAAAGGA
TCTTCTTGAGATCCTTTTTTTCTGCGCGTAATCTGCTGCTTGCAAACAAAAAAACCACCGCTACCAGCGG
TGGTTTGTTTGCCGGATCAAGAGCTACCAACTCTTTTTCCGAAGGTAACTGGCTTCAGCAGAGCGCAGAT
ACCAAATACTGTTCTTCTAGTGTAGCCGTAGTTAGGCCACCACTTCAAGAACTCTGTAGCACCGCCTACA
TACCTCGCTCTGCTAATCCTGTTACCAGTGGCTGCTGCCAGTGGCGATAAGTCGTGTCTTACCGGGTTGG
ACTCAAGACGATAGTTACCGGATAAGGCGCAGCGGTCGGGCTGAACGGGGGGTTCGTGCACACAGCCCAG
CTTGGAGCGAACGACCTACACCGAACTGAGATACCTACAGCGTGAGCTATGAGAAAGCGCCACGCTTCCC
GAAGGGAGAAAGGCGGACAGGTATCCGGTAAGCGGCAGGGTCGGAACAGGAGAGCGCACGAGGGAGCTTC
CAGGGGGAAACGCCTGGTATCTTTATAGTCCTGTCGGGTTTCGCCACCTCTGACTTGAGCGTCGATTTTT
GTGATGCTCGTCAGGGGGGCGGAGCCTATGGAAAAACGCCAGCAACGCGGCCTTTTTACGGTTCCTGGCC
TTTTGCTGGCCTTTTGCTCACATGTTCTTTCCTGCGTTATCCCCTGATTCTGTGGATAACCGTATTACCG
CCTTTGAGTGAGCTGATACCGCTCGCCGCAGCCGAACGACCGAGCGCAGCGAGTCAGTGAGCGAGGAAGC
GGAAG
