>Addgene plasmid #202895 | Salsa-BC54-P1E6 | depositor partial sequence | sequence record 393768 | BC54
TGCGCCGGAC
